Addgene plasmid #135463: Syn:eGFP-CaM-uTEV1Δ(220-242)
Purpose: Neuronal expression of uFLARE protease component
Depositing lab: Alice Ting. Depositing organization: Stanford University. Publication: Directed evolution improves the catalytic efficiency of TEV protease. Sanchez MI, Ting AY. Nat Methods. 2019 Dec 9. pii: 10.1038/s41592-019-0665-7. doi: 10.1038/s41592-019-0665-7. PubMed 31819267.
Backbone
  Vector backbone: AAV
  Backbone manufacturer: Stratagene
  Backbone size w/o insert (bp): 4283
  Total vector size (bp): 6233
  Vector type: Mammalian Expression, AAV
Growth in bacteria
  Bacterial resistance: Ampicillin, 100 μg/mL
  Growth temperature: 37°C
  Growth strain: NEB Stable
  Copy number: High Copy
Gene/Insert
  Gene/Insert name: eGFP-CaM-uTEV1Δ
  Species: Synthetic
  Insert size (bp): 1950
  Mutation: S219V mutation improves stability and S153N improves catalytic efficency
  Promoter: Synapsin
  Tag / fusion protein: eGFP, V5
  Cloning method: Gibson Cloning
  Sequencing primers: 5′ Syn-f; 3′ WPRE-r
Terms and licenses: Academic/Nonprofit Terms; Industry Terms: Not Available to Industry
How to cite: Syn:eGFP-CaM-uTEV1Δ(220-242) was a gift from Alice Ting (Addgene plasmid # 135463 ; http://n2t.net/addgene:135463 ; RRID:Addgene_135463)
