[The description below was written by a language model from this plasmid's Addgene catalogue record and the feature table of its GenBank file.]
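Description:
Syn:eGFP-CaM-uTEV1Δ(220-242) is an AAV transfer plasmid of about 6.2 kb for neuron-specific expression of the protease half of the uFLARE system. It is maintained in E. coli through a high-copy ColE1/pUC-type origin with ampicillin selection from the bla gene, and the backbone also carries an f1 phage origin. Two AAV2 inverted terminal repeats flank the expression cassette, so it can be packaged into recombinant AAV when replication, capsid and helper functions are supplied in trans. It can also be used directly as a mammalian expression plasmid.

Between the ITRs, the human synapsin I promoter restricts transcription to neurons. A Kozak consensus precedes a single synthetic fusion reading frame of about 1.95 kb, made up of EGFP, calmodulin, a V5 epitope tag and a truncated TEV protease. The protease segment is not annotated in either feature table, but it evidently occupies the unlabelled stretch between the V5 tag and the WPRE. According to the catalogue entry, this uTEV1 variant lacks residues 220–242 and carries S219V, which improves stability, and S153N, which improves catalytic efficiency and came from directed evolution. A WPRE and a bovine growth hormone polyadenylation signal follow the coding region to enhance transcript stability and 3′ end processing. A short "Factor Xa site" annotated on the reverse strand within the WPRE looks like an incidental sequence match.

EGFP and V5 allow visualisation and immunodetection of the fusion, and calmodulin is the calcium-binding module. The record does not describe the partner uFLARE components. The two sequence records held differ by one base in length and in their numbering origin, but list the same features.
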