LOCUS       Exported 6233 bp ds-DNA circular SYN 12-MAY-2021
DEFINITION  Neuronal expression of uFLARE protease component.
ACCESSION   .
VERSION     .
KEYWORDS    Syn:eGFP-CaM-uTEV1-Delta(220-242)
SOURCE      synthetic DNA construct
  ORGANISM  synthetic DNA construct
REFERENCE   1 (bases 1 to 6233)
  AUTHORS   Sanchez MI, Ting AY
  TITLE     Directed evolution improves the catalytic efficiency of TEV
            protease.
  JOURNAL   Nat Methods. 2019 Dec 9. pii: 10.1038/s41592-019-0665-7. doi:
            10.1038/s41592-019-0665-7.
  PUBMED    31819267
REFERENCE   2 (bases 1 to 6233)
  AUTHORS   .
  TITLE     Direct Submission
  JOURNAL   Exported May 12, 2021 from SnapGene Server 1.1.58
            http://www.snapgene.com
FEATURES             Location/Qualifiers
     source          1..6233
                     /organism="synthetic DNA construct"
                     /mol_type="other DNA"
     repeat_region   1..130
                     /label=AAV2 ITR (alternate)
                     /note="Functional equivalent of wild-type AAV2 ITR"
     promoter        181..628
                     /label=hSyn promoter
                     /note="human synapsin I promoter; confers neuron-specific
                     expression (Kugler et al., 2003)"
     regulatory      642..651
                     /regulatory_class="other"
                     /note="vertebrate consensus sequence for strong initiation
                     of translation (Kozak, 1987)"
     CDS             648..1364
                     /codon_start=1
                     /product="enhanced GFP"
                     /label=EGFP
                     /translation="MVSKGEELFTGVVPILVELDGDVNGHKFSVSGEGEGDATYGKLTL
                     KFICTTGKLPVPWPTLVTTLTYGVQCFSRYPDHMKQHDFFKSAMPEGYVQERTIFFKDD
                     GNYKTRAEVKFEGDTLVNRIELKGIDFKEDGNILGHKLEYNYNSHNVYIMADKQKNGIK
                     VNFKIRHNIEDGSVQLADHYQQNTPIGDGPVLLPDNHYLSTQSALSKDPNEKRDHMVLL
                     EFVTAAGITLGMDELYK"
     CDS             648..1364
                     /codon_start=1
                     /product="the original enhanced GFP (Yang et al., 1996)"
                     /label=EGFP
                     /note="mammalian codon-optimized"
                     /translation="MVSKGEELFTGVVPILVELDGDVNGHKFSVSGEGEGDATYGKLTL
                     KFICTTGKLPVPWPTLVTTLTYGVQCFSRYPDHMKQHDFFKSAMPEGYVQERTIFFKDD
                     GNYKTRAEVKFEGDTLVNRIELKGIDFKEDGNILGHKLEYNYNSHNVYIMADKQKNGIK
                     VNFKIRHNIEDGSVQLADHYQQNTPIGDGPVLLPDNHYLSTQSALSKDPNEKRDHMVLL
                     EFVTAAGITLGMDELYK"
     primer_bind     complement(693..714)
                     /label=EGFP-N
                     /note="EGFP, reverse primer"
     primer_bind     complement(954..973)
                     /label=EXFP-R
                     /note="For distinguishing EGFP variants, reverse primer"
     primer_bind     1301..1322
                     /label=EGFP-C
                     /note="EGFP, forward primer"
     CDS             1401..1844
                     /codon_start=1
                     /product="calcium-binding protein"
                     /label=calmodulin
                     /translation="MDQLTEEQIAEFKEAFSLLDKDGDGTITTKELGTGMRSLGQNPTE
                     AELQDMINEVDADGDGTIDFPEFLTMMARKMKYTDSEEEIREAFRVFDKDGNGYISAAE
                     LRHVMTNLGEKLTDEEVDEMIREADIDGDGQVNYEEFVQMMTAK"
     CDS             1845..1886
                     /codon_start=1
                     /product="epitope tag from simian virus 5"
                     /label=V5 tag
                     /translation="GKPIPNPLLGLDST"
     misc_feature    2625..3213
                     /label=WPRE
                     /note="woodchuck hepatitis virus posttranscriptional
                     regulatory element"
     primer_bind     complement(2678..2698)
                     /label=WPRE-R
                     /note="WPRE, reverse primer"
     CDS             complement(3096..3107)
                     /codon_start=1
                     /product="Factor Xa recognition and cleavage site"
                     /label=Factor Xa site
                     /translation="IEGR"
     primer_bind     complement(3255..3272)
                     /label=BGH-rev
                     /note="Bovine growth hormone terminator, reverse primer.
                     Also called BGH reverse"
     polyA_signal    3261..3468
                     /label=bGH poly(A) signal
                     /note="bovine growth hormone polyadenylation signal"
     repeat_region   3497..3637
                     /label=AAV2 ITR
                     /note="inverted terminal repeat of adeno-associated virus
                     serotype 2"
     repeat_region   3497..3626
                     /label=AAV2 ITR
     rep_origin      3711..4166
                     /direction=RIGHT
                     /label=f1 ori
                     /note="f1 bacteriophage origin of replication; arrow
                     indicates direction of (+) strand synthesis"
     primer_bind     complement(3798..3817)
                     /label=F1ori-R
                     /note="F1 origin, reverse primer"
     primer_bind     4008..4029
                     /label=F1ori-F
                     /note="F1 origin, forward primer"
     primer_bind     complement(4183..4202)
                     /label=pRS-marker
                     /note="pRS vectors, use to sequence yeast selectable
                     marker"
     primer_bind     4302..4324
                     /label=pGEX 3'
                     /note="pGEX vectors, reverse primer"
     primer_bind     complement(4362..4380)
                     /label=pBRforEco
                     /note="pBR322 vectors, upsteam of EcoRI site, forward
                     primer"
     promoter        4448..4552
                     /gene="bla"
                     /label=AmpR promoter
     CDS             4553..5413
                     /codon_start=1
                     /gene="bla"
                     /product="beta-lactamase"
                     /label=AmpR
                     /note="confers resistance to ampicillin, carbenicillin, and
                     related antibiotics"
                     /translation="MSIQHFRVALIPFFAAFCLPVFAHPETLVKVKDAEDQLGARVGYI
                     ELDLNSGKILESFRPEERFPMMSTFKVLLCGAVLSRIDAGQEQLGRRIHYSQNDLVEYS
                     PVTEKHLTDGMTVRELCSAAITMSDNTAANLLLTTIGGPKELTAFLHNMGDHVTRLDRW
                     EPELNEAIPNDERDTTMPVAMATTLRKLLTGELLTLASRQQLIDWMEADKVAGPLLRSA
                     LPAGWFIADKSGAGERGSRGIIAALGPDGKPSRIVVIYTTGSQATMDERNRQIAEIGAS
                     LIKHW"
     primer_bind     complement(4771..4790)
                     /label=Amp-R
                     /note="Ampicillin resistance gene, reverse primer"
     rep_origin      5584..6172
                     /direction=RIGHT
                     /label=ori
                     /note="high-copy-number ColE1/pMB1/pBR322/pUC origin of
                     replication"
     primer_bind     6073..6092
                     /label=pBR322ori-F
                     /note="pBR322 origin, forward primer"
ORIGIN
        1 cctgcaggca gctgcgcgct cgctcgctca ctgaggccgc ccgggcgtcg ggcgaccttt
       61 ggtcgcccgg cctcagtgag cgagcgagcg cgcagagagg gagtggccaa ctccatcact
      121 aggggttcct gcggccgcac gcgttgtaca gtgtctagac tgcagagggc cctgcgtatg
      181 agtgcaagtg ggttttagga ccaggatgag gcggggtggg ggtgcctacc tgacgaccga
      241 ccccgaccca ctggacaagc acccaacccc cattccccaa attgcgcatc ccctatcaga
      301 gagggggagg ggaaacagga tgcggcgagg cgcgtgcgca ctgccagctt cagcaccgcg
      361 gacagtgcct tcgcccccgc ctggcggcgc gcgccaccgc cgcctcagca ctgaaggcgc
      421 gctgacgtca ctcgccggtc ccccgcaaac tccccttccc ggccaccttg gtcgcgtccg
      481 cgccgccgcc ggcccagccg gaccgcacca cgcgaggcgc gagatagggg ggcacgggcg
      541 cgaccatctg cgctgcggcg ccggcgactc agcgctgcct cagtctgcgg tgggcagcgg
      601 aggagtcgtg tcgtgcctga gagcgcagtc gagaaggatc cgccaccatg gtgagcaagg
      661 gcgaggagct gttcaccggg gtggtgccca tcctggtcga gctggacggc gacgtaaacg
      721 gccacaagtt cagcgtgtcc ggcgagggcg agggcgatgc cacctacggc aagctgaccc
      781 tgaagttcat ctgcaccacc ggcaagctgc ccgtgccctg gcccaccctc gtgaccaccc
      841 tgacctacgg cgtgcagtgc ttcagccgct accccgacca catgaagcag cacgacttct
      901 tcaagtccgc catgcccgaa ggctacgtcc aggagcgcac catcttcttc aaggacgacg
      961 gcaactacaa gacccgcgcc gaggtgaagt tcgagggcga caccctggtg aaccgcatcg
     1021 agctgaaggg catcgacttc aaggaggacg gcaacatcct ggggcacaag ctggagtaca
     1081 actacaacag ccacaacgtc tatatcatgg ccgacaagca gaagaacggc atcaaggtga
     1141 acttcaagat ccgccacaac atcgaggacg gcagcgtgca gctcgccgac cactaccagc
     1201 agaacacccc catcggcgac ggccccgtgc tgctgcccga caaccactac ctgagcaccc
     1261 agtccgccct gagcaaagac cccaacgaga agcgcgatca catggtcctg ctggagttcg
     1321 tgaccgccgc cgggatcact ctcggcatgg acgagctgta caaggacctt ggatctggca
     1381 caggcggatc cggttcaggc atggaccaac tgactgaaga gcagatcgca gaatttaaag
     1441 aggctttctc cctactggac aaggacgggg atgggacaat aacaaccaag gagctgggga
     1501 cggggatgcg gtctctgggg cagaacccca cagaagcaga gctgcaggac atgatcaatg
     1561 aagtagatgc cgacggtgac ggcacaatcg acttccctga gttcctgaca atgatggcaa
     1621 gaaaaatgaa atacacagac agtgaagaag aaattagaga agcgttccgt gtgtttgata
     1681 aggatggcaa tggctacatc agtgcagcag agcttcgcca cgtgatgaca aaccttggag
     1741 agaagttaac agatgaagag gttgatgaaa tgatcaggga agcagacatc gatggggatg
     1801 gtcaggtaaa ctacgaagag tttgtacaaa tgatgacagc gaagggcaag ccgatcccta
     1861 accctctgct gggcctggac agcactggtg gaagtggatc aggcagcggt ggatcttacg
     1921 gaagccatgt ggattacgcc ggagaatcct tgtttaaggg accacgtgat tacaacccga
     1981 tatcgagcac catttgtcat ttgacgaatg aatctgatgg gcacacaaca tcgttgtatg
     2041 gtattggatt tggtcccttc atcattacaa acaagcactt gtttagaaga aataatggaa
     2101 cactgttggt ccaatcacta catggtgtat tcaaggtcaa gaacaccacg actttgcaac
     2161 aacacctcat tgatgggagg gacatgataa ttattcgcat gcctaaggat ttcccaccat
     2221 ttcctcaaaa gctgaaattt agagagccac aaagggaaga gcgcatatgt cttgtgacaa
     2281 ccaacttcca aactaagagc atgtctagca tggtgtcaga cactagttgc acattccctt
     2341 catctgatgg catattctgg aagcattgga ttcaaaccaa ggatgggcag tgtggcaatc
     2401 cattagtatc aactagagat gggttcattg ttggtataca ctcagcatcg aatttcacca
     2461 acacaaacaa ttatttcaca agcgtgccga aaaacttcat ggaattgttg acaaatcagg
     2521 aggcgcagca gtgggttagt ggttggcgat taaatgctga ctcagtattg tgggggggcc
     2581 ataaagtttt catggtgtaa gaattcgata tcaagcttat cgataatcaa cctctggatt
     2641 acaaaatttg tgaaagattg actggtattc ttaactatgt tgctcctttt acgctatgtg
     2701 gatacgctgc tttaatgcct ttgtatcatg ctattgcttc ccgtatggct ttcattttct
     2761 cctccttgta taaatcctgg ttgctgtctc tttatgagga gttgtggccc gttgtcaggc
     2821 aacgtggcgt ggtgtgcact gtgtttgctg acgcaacccc cactggttgg ggcattgcca
     2881 ccacctgtca gctcctttcc gggactttcg ctttccccct ccctattgcc acggcggaac
     2941 tcatcgccgc ctgccttgcc cgctgctgga caggggctcg gctgttgggc actgacaatt
     3001 ccgtggtgtt gtcggggaaa tcatcgtcct ttccttggct gctcgcctat gttgccacct
     3061 ggattctgcg cgggacgtcc ttctgctacg tcccttcggc cctcaatcca gcggaccttc
     3121 cttcccgcgg cctgctgccg gctctgcggc ctcttccgcg tcttcgcctt cgccctcaga
     3181 cgagtcggat ctccctttgg gccgcctccc cgcatcgata ccgagcgctg ctcgagctag
     3241 agctcgctga tcagcctcga ctgtgccttc tagttgccag ccatctgttg tttgcccctc
     3301 ccccgtgcct tccttgaccc tggaaggtgc cactcccact gtcctttcct aataaaatga
     3361 ggaaattgca tcgcattgtc tgagtaggtg tcattctatt ctggggggtg gggtggggca
     3421 ggacagcaag ggggaggatt gggaagacaa tagcaggcat gctggggagg taaccacgtg
     3481 cggaccgagc ggccgcagga acccctagtg atggagttgg ccactccctc tctgcgcgct
     3541 cgctcgctca ctgaggccgg gcgaccaaag gtcgcccgac gcccgggctt tgcccgggcg
     3601 gcctcagtga gcgagcgagc gcgcagctgc ctgcaggggc gcctgatgcg gtattttctc
     3661 cttacgcatc tgtgcggtat tcacaccgca tannnnnnnn nnnnnnnnnn nnnnnnnnnn
     3721 nnnnnnnnnn nnnnnnnnnn nnnnnnnnnn nnnnnnnnnn nnnnnnnnnn nnnnnnnnnn
     3781 nnnnnnnnnn nnnnnnnnnn nnnnnnnnnn nnnnnnnnnn nnnnnnnnnn nnnncnnnnn
     3841 nnnnnnnnnn nnnnnnnnnn nnnnnnnnnn nnnnnnnnnn nnnnnnnnnn nnnnnnnnnn
     3901 nnnnnnnnnn nnnnnnnnnn nnnnnnnnnn nnnnnnnnnn nnnnnnnnnn nnnnnnnnnn
     3961 nnnnnnnnnn nnnnnncctt tgacgttgga gtccacgttc tttaatagtg gactcttgtt
     4021 ccaaactgga acaacactca accctatctc gggctattct tttgatttat aagggatttt
     4081 gccgatttcg gcctattggt taaaaaatga gctgatttaa caaaaattta acgcgaattt
     4141 taacaaaata ttaacgttta caattttatg gtgcactctc agtacaatct gctctgatgc
     4201 cgcatagtta agccagcccc gacacccgcc aacacccgct gacgcgccct gacgggcttg
     4261 tctgctcccg gcatccgctt acagacaagc tgtgaccgtc tccgggagct gcatgtgtca
     4321 gaggttttca ccgtcatcac cgaaacgcgc gagacgaaag ggcctcgtga tacgcctatt
     4381 tttataggtt aatgtcatga taataatggt ttcttagacg tcaggtggca cttttcgggg
     4441 aaatgtgcgc ggaaccccta tttgtttatt tttctaaata cattcaaata tgtatccgct
     4501 catgagacaa taaccctgat aaatgcttca ataatattga aaaaggaaga gtatgagtat
     4561 tcaacatttc cgtgtcgccc ttattccctt ttttgcggca ttttgccttc ctgtttttgc
     4621 tcacccagaa acgctggtga aagtaaaaga tgctgaagat cagttgggtg cacgagtggg
     4681 ttacatcgaa ctggatctca acagcggtaa gatccttgag agttttcgcc ccgaagaacg
     4741 ttttccaatg atgagcactt ttaaagttct gctatgtggc gcggtattat cccgtattga
     4801 cgccgggcaa gagcaactcg gtcgccgcat acactattct cagaatgact tggttgagta
     4861 ctcaccagtc acagaaaagc atcttacgga tggcatgaca gtaagagaat tatgcagtgc
     4921 tgccataacc atgagtgata acactgcggc caacttactt ctgacaacga tcggaggacc
     4981 gaaggagcta accgcttttt tgcacaacat gggggatcat gtaactcgcc ttgatcgttg
     5041 ggaaccggag ctgaatgaag ccataccaaa cgacgagcgt gacaccacga tgcctgtagc
     5101 aatggcaaca acgttgcgca aactattaac tggcgaacta cttactctag cttcccggca
     5161 acaattaata gactggatgg aggcggataa agttgcagga ccacttctgc gctcggccct
     5221 tccggctggc tggtttattg ctgataaatc tggagccggt gagcgtggaa gccgcggtat
     5281 cattgcagca ctggggccag atggtaagcc ctcccgtatc gtagttatct acacgacggg
     5341 gagtcaggca actatggatg aacgaaatag acagatcgct gagataggtg cctcactgat
     5401 taagcattgg taactgtcag accaagttta ctcatatata ctttagattg atttaaaact
     5461 tcatttttaa tttaaaagga tctaggtgaa gatccttttt gataatctca tgaccaaaat
     5521 cccttaacgt gagttttcgt tccactgagc gtcagacccc gtagaaaaga tcaaaggatc
     5581 ttcttgagat cctttttttc tgcgcgtaat ctgctgcttg caaacaaaaa aaccaccgct
     5641 accagcggtg gtttgtttgc cggatcaaga gctaccaact ctttttccga aggtaactgg
     5701 cttcagcaga gcgcagatac caaatactgt ccttctagtg tagccgtagt taggccacca
     5761 cttcaagaac tctgtagcac cgcctacata cctcgctctg ctaatcctgt taccagtggc
     5821 tgctgccagt ggcgataagt cgtgtcttac cgggttggac tcaagacgat agttaccgga
     5881 taaggcgcag cggtcgggct gaacgggggg ttcgtgcaca cagcccagct tggagcgaac
     5941 gacctacacc gaactgagat acctacagcg tgagctatga gaaagcgcca cgcttcccga
     6001 agggagaaag gcggacaggt atccggtaag cggcagggtc ggaacaggag agcgcacgag
     6061 ggagcttcca gggggaaacg cctggtatct ttatagtcct gtcgggtttc gccacctctg
     6121 acttgagcgt cgatttttgt gatgctcgtc aggggggcgg agcctatgga aaaacgccag
     6181 caacgcggcc tttttacggt tcctggcctt ttgctggcct tttgctcaca tgt
//
