LOCUS       Exported 6234 bp ds-DNA circular SYN 12-MAY-2021
DEFINITION  Neuronal expression of uFLARE protease component.
ACCESSION   .
VERSION     .
KEYWORDS    Syn:eGFP-CaM-uTEV1-Delta(220-242)
SOURCE      synthetic DNA construct
  ORGANISM  synthetic DNA construct
REFERENCE   1 (bases 1 to 6234)
  AUTHORS   Sanchez MI, Ting AY
  TITLE     Directed evolution improves the catalytic efficiency of TEV
            protease.
  JOURNAL   Nat Methods. 2019 Dec 9. pii: 10.1038/s41592-019-0665-7. doi:
            10.1038/s41592-019-0665-7.
  PUBMED    31819267
REFERENCE   2 (bases 1 to 6234)
  AUTHORS   .
  TITLE     Direct Submission
  JOURNAL   Exported May 12, 2021 from SnapGene Server 1.1.58
            http://www.snapgene.com
FEATURES             Location/Qualifiers
     source          1..6234
                     /organism="synthetic DNA construct"
                     /mol_type="other DNA"
     promoter        51..498
                     /label=hSyn promoter
                     /note="human synapsin I promoter; confers neuron-specific
                     expression (Kugler et al., 2003)"
     regulatory      512..521
                     /regulatory_class="other"
                     /note="vertebrate consensus sequence for strong initiation
                     of translation (Kozak, 1987)"
     CDS             518..1234
                     /codon_start=1
                     /product="enhanced GFP"
                     /label=EGFP
                     /translation="MVSKGEELFTGVVPILVELDGDVNGHKFSVSGEGEGDATYGKLTL
                     KFICTTGKLPVPWPTLVTTLTYGVQCFSRYPDHMKQHDFFKSAMPEGYVQERTIFFKDD
                     GNYKTRAEVKFEGDTLVNRIELKGIDFKEDGNILGHKLEYNYNSHNVYIMADKQKNGIK
                     VNFKIRHNIEDGSVQLADHYQQNTPIGDGPVLLPDNHYLSTQSALSKDPNEKRDHMVLL
                     EFVTAAGITLGMDELYK"
     CDS             518..1234
                     /codon_start=1
                     /product="the original enhanced GFP (Yang et al., 1996)"
                     /label=EGFP
                     /note="mammalian codon-optimized"
                     /translation="MVSKGEELFTGVVPILVELDGDVNGHKFSVSGEGEGDATYGKLTL
                     KFICTTGKLPVPWPTLVTTLTYGVQCFSRYPDHMKQHDFFKSAMPEGYVQERTIFFKDD
                     GNYKTRAEVKFEGDTLVNRIELKGIDFKEDGNILGHKLEYNYNSHNVYIMADKQKNGIK
                     VNFKIRHNIEDGSVQLADHYQQNTPIGDGPVLLPDNHYLSTQSALSKDPNEKRDHMVLL
                     EFVTAAGITLGMDELYK"
     primer_bind     complement(563..584)
                     /label=EGFP-N
                     /note="EGFP, reverse primer"
     primer_bind     complement(824..843)
                     /label=EXFP-R
                     /note="For distinguishing EGFP variants, reverse primer"
     primer_bind     1171..1192
                     /label=EGFP-C
                     /note="EGFP, forward primer"
     CDS             1271..1714
                     /codon_start=1
                     /product="calcium-binding protein"
                     /label=calmodulin
                     /translation="MDQLTEEQIAEFKEAFSLLDKDGDGTITTKELGTGMRSLGQNPTE
                     AELQDMINEVDADGDGTIDFPEFLTMMARKMKYTDSEEEIREAFRVFDKDGNGYISAAE
                     LRHVMTNLGEKLTDEEVDEMIREADIDGDGQVNYEEFVQMMTAK"
     CDS             1715..1756
                     /codon_start=1
                     /product="epitope tag from simian virus 5"
                     /label=V5 tag
                     /translation="GKPIPNPLLGLDST"
     misc_feature    2495..3083
                     /label=WPRE
                     /note="woodchuck hepatitis virus posttranscriptional
                     regulatory element"
     primer_bind     complement(2548..2568)
                     /label=WPRE-R
                     /note="WPRE, reverse primer"
     CDS             complement(2966..2977)
                     /codon_start=1
                     /product="Factor Xa recognition and cleavage site"
                     /label=Factor Xa site
                     /translation="IEGR"
     primer_bind     complement(3125..3142)
                     /label=BGH-rev
                     /note="Bovine growth hormone terminator, reverse primer.
                     Also called BGH reverse"
     polyA_signal    3131..3338
                     /label=bGH poly(A) signal
                     /note="bovine growth hormone polyadenylation signal"
     repeat_region   3367..3507
                     /label=AAV2 ITR
                     /note="inverted terminal repeat of adeno-associated virus
                     serotype 2"
     repeat_region   3367..3496
                     /label=AAV2 ITR
     rep_origin      3582..4037
                     /direction=RIGHT
                     /label=f1 ori
                     /note="f1 bacteriophage origin of replication; arrow
                     indicates direction of (+) strand synthesis"
     primer_bind     complement(3669..3688)
                     /label=F1ori-R
                     /note="F1 origin, reverse primer"
     primer_bind     3879..3900
                     /label=F1ori-F
                     /note="F1 origin, forward primer"
     primer_bind     complement(4054..4073)
                     /label=pRS-marker
                     /note="pRS vectors, use to sequence yeast selectable
                     marker"
     primer_bind     4173..4195
                     /label=pGEX 3'
                     /note="pGEX vectors, reverse primer"
     primer_bind     complement(4233..4251)
                     /label=pBRforEco
                     /note="pBR322 vectors, upsteam of EcoRI site, forward
                     primer"
     promoter        4319..4423
                     /gene="bla"
                     /label=AmpR promoter
     CDS             4424..5284
                     /codon_start=1
                     /gene="bla"
                     /product="beta-lactamase"
                     /label=AmpR
                     /note="confers resistance to ampicillin, carbenicillin, and
                     related antibiotics"
                     /translation="MSIQHFRVALIPFFAAFCLPVFAHPETLVKVKDAEDQLGARVGYI
                     ELDLNSGKILESFRPEERFPMMSTFKVLLCGAVLSRIDAGQEQLGRRIHYSQNDLVEYS
                     PVTEKHLTDGMTVRELCSAAITMSDNTAANLLLTTIGGPKELTAFLHNMGDHVTRLDRW
                     EPELNEAIPNDERDTTMPVAMATTLRKLLTGELLTLASRQQLIDWMEADKVAGPLLRSA
                     LPAGWFIADKSGAGERGSRGIIAALGPDGKPSRIVVIYTTGSQATMDERNRQIAEIGAS
                     LIKHW"
     primer_bind     complement(4642..4661)
                     /label=Amp-R
                     /note="Ampicillin resistance gene, reverse primer"
     rep_origin      5455..6043
                     /direction=RIGHT
                     /label=ori
                     /note="high-copy-number ColE1/pMB1/pBR322/pUC origin of
                     replication"
     primer_bind     5944..5963
                     /label=pBR322ori-F
                     /note="pBR322 origin, forward primer"
     repeat_region   6105..6234
                     /label=AAV2 ITR (alternate)
                     /note="Functional equivalent of wild-type AAV2 ITR"
ORIGIN
        1 gcggccgcac gcgttgtaca gtgtctagac tgcagagggc cctgcgtatg agtgcaagtg
       61 ggttttagga ccaggatgag gcggggtggg ggtgcctacc tgacgaccga ccccgaccca
      121 ctggacaagc acccaacccc cattccccaa attgcgcatc ccctatcaga gagggggagg
      181 ggaaacagga tgcggcgagg cgcgtgcgca ctgccagctt cagcaccgcg gacagtgcct
      241 tcgcccccgc ctggcggcgc gcgccaccgc cgcctcagca ctgaaggcgc gctgacgtca
      301 ctcgccggtc ccccgcaaac tccccttccc ggccaccttg gtcgcgtccg cgccgccgcc
      361 ggcccagccg gaccgcacca cgcgaggcgc gagatagggg ggcacgggcg cgaccatctg
      421 cgctgcggcg ccggcgactc agcgctgcct cagtctgcgg tgggcagcgg aggagtcgtg
      481 tcgtgcctga gagcgcagtc gagaaggatc cgccaccatg gtgagcaagg gcgaggagct
      541 gttcaccggg gtggtgccca tcctggtcga gctggacggc gacgtaaacg gccacaagtt
      601 cagcgtgtcc ggcgagggcg agggcgatgc cacctacggc aagctgaccc tgaagttcat
      661 ctgcaccacc ggcaagctgc ccgtgccctg gcccaccctc gtgaccaccc tgacctacgg
      721 cgtgcagtgc ttcagccgct accccgacca catgaagcag cacgacttct tcaagtccgc
      781 catgcccgaa ggctacgtcc aggagcgcac catcttcttc aaggacgacg gcaactacaa
      841 gacccgcgcc gaggtgaagt tcgagggcga caccctggtg aaccgcatcg agctgaaggg
      901 catcgacttc aaggaggacg gcaacatcct ggggcacaag ctggagtaca actacaacag
      961 ccacaacgtc tatatcatgg ccgacaagca gaagaacggc atcaaggtga acttcaagat
     1021 ccgccacaac atcgaggacg gcagcgtgca gctcgccgac cactaccagc agaacacccc
     1081 catcggcgac ggccccgtgc tgctgcccga caaccactac ctgagcaccc agtccgccct
     1141 gagcaaagac cccaacgaga agcgcgatca catggtcctg ctggagttcg tgaccgccgc
     1201 cgggatcact ctcggcatgg acgagctgta caaggacctt ggatctggca caggcggatc
     1261 cggttcaggc atggaccaac tgactgaaga gcagatcgca gaatttaaag aggctttctc
     1321 cctactggac aaggacgggg atgggacaat aacaaccaag gagctgggga cggggatgcg
     1381 gtctctgggg cagaacccca cagaagcaga gctgcaggac atgatcaatg aagtagatgc
     1441 cgacggtgac ggcacaatcg acttccctga gttcctgaca atgatggcaa gaaaaatgaa
     1501 atacacagac agtgaagaag aaattagaga agcgttccgt gtgtttgata aggatggcaa
     1561 tggctacatc agtgcagcag agcttcgcca cgtgatgaca aaccttggag agaagttaac
     1621 agatgaagag gttgatgaaa tgatcaggga agcagacatc gatggggatg gtcaggtaaa
     1681 ctacgaagag tttgtacaaa tgatgacagc gaagggcaag ccgatcccta accctctgct
     1741 gggcctggac agcactggtg gaagtggatc aggcagcggt ggatcttacg gaagccatgt
     1801 ggattacgcc ggagaatcct tgtttaaggg accacgtgat tacaacccga tatcgagcac
     1861 catttgtcat ttgacgaatg aatctgatgg gcacacaaca tcgttgtatg gtattggatt
     1921 tggtcccttc atcattacaa acaagcactt gtttagaaga aataatggaa cactgttggt
     1981 ccaatcacta catggtgtat tcaaggtcaa gaacaccacg actttgcaac aacacctcat
     2041 tgatgggagg gacatgataa ttattcgcat gcctaaggat ttcccaccat ttcctcaaaa
     2101 gctgaaattt agagagccac aaagggaaga gcgcatatgt cttgtgacaa ccaacttcca
     2161 aactaagagc atgtctagca tggtgtcaga cactagttgc acattccctt catctgatgg
     2221 catattctgg aagcattgga ttcaaaccaa ggatgggcag tgtggcaatc cattagtatc
     2281 aactagagat gggttcattg ttggtataca ctcagcatcg aatttcacca acacaaacaa
     2341 ttatttcaca agcgtgccga aaaacttcat ggaattgttg acaaatcagg aggcgcagca
     2401 gtgggttagt ggttggcgat taaatgctga ctcagtattg tgggggggcc ataaagtttt
     2461 catggtgtaa gaattcgata tcaagcttat cgataatcaa cctctggatt acaaaatttg
     2521 tgaaagattg actggtattc ttaactatgt tgctcctttt acgctatgtg gatacgctgc
     2581 tttaatgcct ttgtatcatg ctattgcttc ccgtatggct ttcattttct cctccttgta
     2641 taaatcctgg ttgctgtctc tttatgagga gttgtggccc gttgtcaggc aacgtggcgt
     2701 ggtgtgcact gtgtttgctg acgcaacccc cactggttgg ggcattgcca ccacctgtca
     2761 gctcctttcc gggactttcg ctttccccct ccctattgcc acggcggaac tcatcgccgc
     2821 ctgccttgcc cgctgctgga caggggctcg gctgttgggc actgacaatt ccgtggtgtt
     2881 gtcggggaaa tcatcgtcct ttccttggct gctcgcctat gttgccacct ggattctgcg
     2941 cgggacgtcc ttctgctacg tcccttcggc cctcaatcca gcggaccttc cttcccgcgg
     3001 cctgctgccg gctctgcggc ctcttccgcg tcttcgcctt cgccctcaga cgagtcggat
     3061 ctccctttgg gccgcctccc cgcatcgata ccgagcgctg ctcgagctag agctcgctga
     3121 tcagcctcga ctgtgccttc tagttgccag ccatctgttg tttgcccctc ccccgtgcct
     3181 tccttgaccc tggaaggtgc cactcccact gtcctttcct aataaaatga ggaaattgca
     3241 tcgcattgtc tgagtaggtg tcattctatt ctggggggtg gggtggggca ggacagcaag
     3301 ggggaggatt gggaagacaa tagcaggcat gctggggagg taaccacgtg cggaccgagc
     3361 ggccgcagga acccctagtg atggagttgg ccactccctc tctgcgcgct cgctcgctca
     3421 ctgaggccgg gcgaccaaag gtcgcccgac gcccgggctt tgcccgggcg gcctcagtga
     3481 gcgagcgagc gcgcagctgc ctgcaggggc gcctgatgcg gtattttctc cttacgcatc
     3541 tgtgcggtat ttcacaccgc atannnnnnn nnnnnnnnnn nnnnnnnnnn nnnnnnnnnn
     3601 nnnnnnnnnn nnnnnnnnnn nnnnnnnnnn nnnnnnnnnn nnnnnnnnnn nnnnnnnntn
     3661 nnnnnnnnnn nnnnnnnnnn nnnnnnnnnn nnnnnnnnnn nnnnncnnnn nnnnnnnnnn
     3721 nnnnnnnnnn nnnnnnnnnn nnnnnnnnnn nnnnnnnnnn nnnnnnnnnn nnnnnnnnnn
     3781 nnnnnnnnnn nnnnnnnnnn nnnnnnnnnn nnnnnnnnnn nnnnnnnnnn nnnnnnnnnn
     3841 nnnnnnncct ttgacgttgg agtccacgtt ctttaatagt ggactcttgt tccaaactgg
     3901 aacaacactc aactctatct cgggctattc ttttgattta taagggattt tgccgatttc
     3961 ggtctattgg ttaaaaaatg agctgattta acaaaaattt aacgcgaatt ttaacaaaat
     4021 attaacgttt acaattttat ggtgcactct cagtacaatc tgctctgatg ccgcatagtt
     4081 aagccagccc cgacacccgc caacacccgc tgacgcgccc tgacgggctt gtctgctccc
     4141 ggcatccgct tacagacaag ctgtgaccgt ctccgggagc tgcatgtgtc agaggttttc
     4201 accgtcatca ccgaaacgcg cgagacgaaa gggcctcgtg atacgcctat ttttataggt
     4261 taatgtcatg ataataatgg tttcttagac gtcaggtggc acttttcggg gaaatgtgcg
     4321 cggaacccct atttgtttat ttttctaaat acattcaaat atgtatccgc tcatgagaca
     4381 ataaccctga taaatgcttc aataatattg aaaaaggaag agtatgagta ttcaacattt
     4441 ccgtgtcgcc cttattccct tttttgcggc attttgcctt cctgtttttg ctcacccaga
     4501 aacgctggtg aaagtaaaag atgctgaaga tcagttgggt gcacgagtgg gttacatcga
     4561 actggatctc aacagcggta agatccttga gagttttcgc cccgaagaac gttttccaat
     4621 gatgagcact tttaaagttc tgctatgtgg cgcggtatta tcccgtattg acgccgggca
     4681 agagcaactc ggtcgccgca tacactattc tcagaatgac ttggttgagt actcaccagt
     4741 cacagaaaag catcttacgg atggcatgac agtaagagaa ttatgcagtg ctgccataac
     4801 catgagtgat aacactgcgg ccaacttact tctgacaacg atcggaggac cgaaggagct
     4861 aaccgctttt ttgcacaaca tgggggatca tgtaactcgc cttgatcgtt gggaaccgga
     4921 gctgaatgaa gccataccaa acgacgagcg tgacaccacg atgcctgtag caatggcaac
     4981 aacgttgcgc aaactattaa ctggcgaact acttactcta gcttcccggc aacaattaat
     5041 agactggatg gaggcggata aagttgcagg accacttctg cgctcggccc ttccggctgg
     5101 ctggtttatt gctgataaat ctggagccgg tgagcgtgga agccgcggta tcattgcagc
     5161 actggggcca gatggtaagc cctcccgtat cgtagttatc tacacgacgg ggagtcaggc
     5221 aactatggat gaacgaaata gacagatcgc tgagataggt gcctcactga ttaagcattg
     5281 gtaactgtca gaccaagttt actcatatat actttagatt gatttaaaac ttcattttta
     5341 atttaaaagg atctaggtga agatcctttt tgataatctc atgaccaaaa tcccttaacg
     5401 tgagttttcg ttccactgag cgtcagaccc cgtagaaaag atcaaaggat cttcttgaga
     5461 tccttttttt ctgcgcgtaa tctgctgctt gcaaacaaaa aaaccaccgc taccagcggt
     5521 ggtttgtttg ccggatcaag agctaccaac tctttttccg aaggtaactg gcttcagcag
     5581 agcgcagata ccaaatactg ttcttctagt gtagccgtag ttaggccacc acttcaagaa
     5641 ctctgtagca ccgcctacat acctcgctct gctaatcctg ttaccagtgg ctgctgccag
     5701 tggcgataag tcgtgtctta ccgggttgga ctcaagacga tagttaccgg ataaggcgca
     5761 gcggtcgggc tgaacggggg gttcgtgcac acagcccagc ttggagcgaa cgacctacac
     5821 cgaactgaga tacctacagc gtgagctatg agaaagcgcc acgcttcccg aagggagaaa
     5881 ggcggacagg tatccggtaa gcggcagggt cggaacagga gagcgcacga gggagcttcc
     5941 agggggaaac gcctggtatc tttatagtcc tgtcgggttt cgccacctct gacttgagcg
     6001 tcgatttttg tgatgctcgt caggggggcg gagcctatgg aaaaacgcca gcaacgcggc
     6061 ctttttacgg ttcctggcct tttgctggcc ttttgctcac atgtcctgca ggcagctgcg
     6121 cgctcgctcg ctcactgagg ccgcccgggc gtcgggcgac ctttggtcgc ccggcctcag
     6181 tgagcgagcg agcgcgcaga gagggagtgg ccaactccat cactaggggt tcct
//
